Addgene plasmid #108009: BMR1_01g00435-bio-His
Purpose: Expresses enzymatically monobiotinylated full-length BMR1_01g00435 ectodomain with no N-linked glycans upon cotransfection with BirA in mammalian cells. Contains a C-terminal rat Cd4 d3+4 tag.
Depositing lab: Gavin Wright. Depositing organization: Wellcome Sanger Institute. Publication: A library of recombinant Babesia microti cell surface and secreted proteins for diagnostics discovery and reverse vaccinology. Elton CM, Rodriguez M, Ben Mamoun C, Lobo CA, Wright GJ. Int J Parasitol. 2019 Feb;49(2):115-125. doi: 10.1016/j.ijpara.2018.10.003. Epub 2018 Oct 24. PubMed 30367868.
Backbone
  Vector backbone: pTT3
  Backbone manufacturer: Yves Durocher
  Backbone size w/o insert (bp): 6670
  Modifications to backbone: Addition of CD4, biotinylation sequence, 6xhis tags
  Vector type: Mammalian Expression
Growth in bacteria
  Bacterial resistance: Ampicillin, 100 μg/mL
  Growth temperature: 37°C
  Growth strain: DH5alpha
  Copy number: High Copy
Gene/Insert
  Gene/Insert name: BMR1_01g00435
  Species: B. microti
  Insert size (bp): 1892
  Mutation: all potential N-linked glycosylation sites (N-X-S/T, where X is not proline) were systematically removed by substituting alanine for serine/threonine at these sites.
  Promoter: CMV
  Tag / fusion protein: ratCD4d3+4,biotinylation sequence, 6xHis (C terminal on backbone)
  Cloning method: Restriction Enzyme; 5′ cloning site NotI (not destroyed); 3′ cloning site AscI (not destroyed)
  Sequencing primers: 5′ CMV-F; 3′ EBVori-F (5'-CCACTCAGTGTTGGCAAATG-3')
Resource information
  A portion of this plasmid was derived from a plasmid made by: Made by gene synthesis. pTT3 was obtained from Yves Durocher, National Research Council of Canada
Terms and licenses: Academic/Nonprofit Terms; Industry Terms: Not Available to Industry
How to cite: BMR1_01g00435-bio-His was a gift from Gavin Wright (Addgene plasmid # 108009 ; http://n2t.net/addgene:108009 ; RRID:Addgene_108009)
