[The description below was written by a language model from this plasmid's Addgene catalogue record and pLannotate feature annotations shown in this document.]
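Description:
BMR1_01g00435-bio-His is a mammalian expression plasmid built on the pTT3 backbone for producing a soluble, tagged recombinant form of a Babesia microti cell surface or secreted protein. It is maintained in E. coli through a high-copy ColE1/pUC-type origin and ampicillin resistance (bla with its own promoter). The backbone also carries an Epstein-Barr virus oriP fragment, which can support episomal retention in cells that supply EBNA1. Short lac-region and other bacterial remnants annotated near the end of the sequence are vector leftovers with no evident role in expression.

The expression cassette is driven by the CMV immediate early enhancer and promoter, followed by adenovirus-derived leader and splice elements and a chimeric intron fragment, which generally improve transcript processing and yield. A small reverse-strand "PTP" hit in this region most likely reflects the same adenoviral leader sequence rather than a functional gene. A mouse immunoglobulin heavy chain signal sequence directs the product into the secretory pathway. The gene-synthesised full-length BMR1_01g00435 ectodomain (about 1.9 kb) sits between retained NotI and AscI sites. All potential N-linked glycosylation sequons were removed by replacing the serine or threonine with alanine. The software does not annotate the insert itself, but the unannotated gap between the signal sequence and the Cd4 fragment fits its size.

The ectodomain is fused at its C terminus to rat Cd4 domains 3 and 4, a biotinylation acceptor sequence and a 6xHis tag, and a rabbit β-globin polyadenylation signal ends the transcript. Cotransfection with BirA yields enzymatically monobiotinylated protein. The construct belongs to a B. microti recombinant protein library intended for diagnostics discovery and reverse vaccinology.
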