Features (pLannotate 1.2.2; 18 found; start..end, strand, type, name):
      7..386     +  enhancer       CMV enhancer: human cytomegalovirus immediate early enhancer
    388..587     +  promoter       CMV promoter: human cytomegalovirus (CMV) immediate early promoter
    655..693     +  misc_feature   Ad SA (fragment): adenovirus major late transcript splice acceptor (Friedrich and Soriano, 1991)
    726..935     -  CDS            PTP (fragment): TERM_ADE02 - Experimental evidence at protein level: Swiss-Prot protein existence level 1. Protein covalently bound to the viral DNA that acts as a primer for viral genomic replication by DNA strand displacement. Assembles on the viral origin of replication in an initiation complex with viral polymerase, DBP, host NFIA and host POU2F1/OCT1. During initiation, the polymerase covalently couples the first dCTP with Ser- 580 of pTP. The terminal protein stimulates the template activity over 20 fold compared to protein-free templates. Neo-synthesized viral genomes are linked to two preterminal prot
    966..1055    +  intron         chimeric intron (fragment): chimera between introns from adenovirus and immunoglobulin heavy chain genes
   1074..1120    +  CDS            IgH signal sequence (fragment): signal sequence from the mouse immunoglobulin heavy chain variable region
   3057..3635    +  CDS            Cd4 (fragment): CD4_RAT - Experimental evidence at protein level: Swiss-Prot protein existence level 1. Integral membrane glycoprotein that plays an essential role in the immune response and serves multiple functions in responses against both external and internal offenses. In T-cells, functions primarily as a coreceptor for MHC class II molecule:peptide complex. The antigens presented by class II peptides are derived from extracellular proteins while class I peptides are derived from cytosolic proteins. Interacts simultaneously with the T-cell receptor (TCR) and the MHC class II presented by antigen presenti
   3795..3850    +  polyA_signal   β-globin poly(A) signal: rabbit β-globin polyadenylation signal (Gil and Proudfoot, 1987)
   4364..6045    -  rep_origin     oriP (fragment): Epstein-Barr virus oriP replication origin (Yates et al., 2000)
   6172..6276    +  promoter       AmpR promoter: bla
   6277..7137    +  CDS            AmpR: β-lactamase; bla; confers resistance to ampicillin, carbenicillin, and related antibiotics
   7308..7896    +  rep_origin     ori: high-copy-number ColE1/pMB1/pBR322/pUC origin of replication
   8079..8171    +  CDS            lacI (fragment): lac repressor; lacI; The lac repressor binds to the lac operator to inhibit transcription in E. coli. This inhibition can be relieved by adding lactose or isopropyl-β-D-thiogalactopyranoside (IPTG).
   8184..8205    +  protein_bind   CAP binding site: CAP binding activates transcription in the presence of cAMP. E. coli catabolite activator protein
   8220..8250    +  promoter       lac promoter: promoter for the E. coli lac operon
   8258..8274    +  protein_bind   lac operator: The lac repressor binds to the lac operator to inhibit transcription in E. coli. This inhibition can be relieved by adding lactose or isopropyl-β-D-thiogalactopyranoside (IPTG). lac repressor encoded by lacI
   8344..8360    +  promoter       tet promoter (fragment): E. coli promoter for tetracycline efflux protein gene
   8370..8395    -  CDS            bla(M) (fragment): β-lactamase lacking the signal sequence; bla(M); allows cytosolic expression of β-lactamase
>Addgene plasmid #108009 | BMR1_01g00435-bio-His | addgene full sequence | sequence record 210765 | Addgene NGS Result
CATGTTGACATTGATTATTGACTAGTTATTAATAGTAATCAATTACGGGGTCATTAGTTCATAGCCCATA
TATGGAGTTCCGCGTTACATAACTTACGGTAAATGGCCCGCCTGGCTGACCGCCCAACGACCCCCGCCCA
TTGACGTCAATAATGACGTATGTTCCCATAGTAACGCCAATAGGGACTTTCCATTGACGTCAATGGGTGG
AGTATTTACGGTAAACTGCCCACTTGGCAGTACATCAAGTGTATCATATGCCAAGTCCGCCCCCTATTGA
CGTCAATGACGGTAAATGGCCCGCCTGGCATTATGCCCAGTACATGACCTTACGGGACTTTCCTACTTGG
CAGTACATCTACGTATTAGTCATCGCTATTACCATGGTGATGCGGTTTTGGCAGTACACCAATGGGCGTG
GATAGCGGTTTGACTCACGGGGATTTCCAAGTCTCCACCCCATTGACGTCAATGGGAGTTTGTTTTGGCA
CCAAAATCAACGGGACTTTCCAAAATGTCGTAATAACCCCGCCCCGTTGACGCAAATGGGCGGTAGGCGT
GTACGGTGGGAGGTCTATATAAGCAGAGCTCGTTTAGTGAACCGTCAGATCCTCACTCTCTTCCGCATCG
CTGTCTGCGAGGGCCAGCTGTTGGGCTCGCGGTTGAGGACAAACTCTTCGCGGTCTTTCCAGTACTCTTG
GATCGGAAACCCGTCGGCCTCCGAACGGTACTCCGCCACCGAGGGACCTGAGCGAGTCCGCATCGACCGG
ATCGGAAAACCTCTCGAGAAAGGCGTCTAACCAGTCACAGTCGCAAGGTAGGCTGAGCACCGTGGCGGGC
GGCAGCGGGTGGCGGTCGGGGTTGTTTCTGGCGGAGGTGCTGCTGATGATGTAATTAAAGTAGGCGGTCT
TGAGACGGCGGATGGTCGAGGTGAGGTGTGGCAGGCTTGAGATCCAGCTGTTGGGGTGAGTACTCCCTCT
CAAAAGCGGGCATTACTTCTGCGCTAAGATTGTCAGTTTCCAAAAACGAGGAGGATTTGATATTCACCTG
GCCCGATCTGGCCATACACTTGAGTGACAATGACATCCACTTTGCCTTTCTCTCCACAGGTGTCCACTCC
CAGGTCCAAGTTTGCCACCATGGAGTTTCAGACCCAGGTACTCATGTCCCTGCTGCTCTGCATGTCTGGT
GCGGCCGCCCACATCGGCGCCTATGGCTCTGGCCCCGACGAGGACACCCACGACGCCACCCAGCCCGAGA
ACAAGAACATCGACCTGAGCGACGGCGAGAACCTGCACACCGAGCTGAGACACGGCCAGGCCGAGCCCGA
GGGCAGCAACCTGCAGACCGACGACAGCATCTACACCAGCACCCCCGAGCAGCCCAGCGACGTGTCCGGC
AGCCCTAAGGTGGACGACACCGAGAGCGACTACGCCGTGAAGGCCGGCCAGAGCGACAGCGTGAACGCCA
ACTACGACCCCACCAACGACTTCACCCTGGGCAGCGCCCCTGAGATCAAGATCGAGTGCGACAACAACCT
GGAATACGGCGTGGTCAACTACTTCCCACTGACCAAGCTGATGAAGTTCTACATTATGTACGAGAAAGAG
CTGGAAAACGTCATCATCAGCCAGAAGCTGACCAGCAGCTCTATCGCCGAGCCCTTCTGCAAGAAGCTGA
TCGAGCTGACCACCTGTCTGCTGAAGCAGATCGAGTTCAACATGGACCGGATCGACAGCTACCGGGCCCA
CCTGAACCGGATCATCGACGAGAACAACGCCGCCATCGACGAGTTCCCCATCAGCGCCGACTTCATCAAG
GCCCGGGTGTCCGCCTTCCACGGCTTCTTCATCATCGGCGAGCGGACCTGGAAGCTGCTGAACCTGGCCA
AGAACCAGGCCACCATCCTGCGGAGAGTGACCAGCATCCTGAGCAGCAGACTGCTGAAAACCAGCGCCAG
CAGCCTGTACCGGACCATCAACCTGGAACATCTGCTGCTGCCCAGCAGCAACTTCGCCCTGGACATCAGC
AGCCTGGCCCATCTGAAGAAAGAACTGGACGATACCGTGGCCAAGAAGTACCTGCTGAAGATCATCTACG
ACGCCTACAACCGGGCCGTGGACTTCGAGAACAACTTCAAGACCTTCTCCAGCTTCCTGCGGATCAGCAA
ACAGGTGCTGAGCGACACCGACAAAGAACACTTCCACAAGGTGGCCTACGACCTGATCATCGACTTCGAG
CAGCTGATCAGAGTGCGGAACCTGGGCAACTGCCTGAAGTCCACCCTGGGCGAGGAAGGCAACGACGAGA
ACGGCGCTCCCCTGAGCGAGATCGACGCCTACCCCATCAGCACCTTCGGCGACTGCCCCAACAAGCTGGA
ACCCCTGGACGAGTACGCCATCAAGAACAGCATCGAGGACTTCACCGGCCTGCTGGAAATCTGCCTGAAA
ACCCCCACCAGCCCCAGCGACACCACCCTGTCCGAGGACGCCAATCTGGGCAAGGACGCCGGCATCGGCA
AGGACACCAACCTGCGGGAAGTGAACAACATCGGAAAGGATGCCAACCTGGGAAAAGATGCCGGAATCGA
TAAGGACAAGACACTGAGCGAGGACAAGAATATCGGGAAAGACGCTAACCTGGGGAAGGATGCAGGCATT
GACAAGGATAAGACCCTCTCAGAGGATAAGAACATTGGCAAGGATGCTAATCTTGGGAAGGACGCAGGGA
TCGACAAAGACAAAACCCTCAGTGAAGATAAGAATATTGGAAAGGACGCAAACCTCGGCAAAGACGCAGG
TATAGACAAGGACAAAACTCTGTCTGAGGACAAAAACATTGGTAAAGATGCAAATCTCGGCAAAGATGCT
GGGATAGACAAAGATAAGACACTGTCAGAAGATAAGAACATCGGAAAAGACGCCAATCTCGGTAACTACG
CCAACCTGCCCAACAGCATCTATCTGCAGGCCAAGAAAACCGTGCGGGACCTGATCGGCAGCGACAGCGC
CAAGATCAACGCCCTGCTGCACTTCCTGGTGCCATTTCAAGTCGGGATGCTGATCATGAGCCTGGGCGCG
CCGTCGACCTCCATCACGGCCTATAAGAGTGAGGGGGAGTCAGCGGAGTTCTCCTTCCCACTCAACCTTG
GAGAGGAAAGCCTGCAGGGAGAGTTGAGATGGAAGGCAGAGAAGGCTCCTTCTTCCCAGTCCTGGATCAC
CTTCTCCCTAAAGAACCAAAAGGTGTCTGTGCAGAAGTCTACTAGCAACCCCAAGTTCCAGCTGTCCGAA
ACGCTCCCACTCACCCTTCAGATACCCCAGGTCTCCCTTCAGTTTGCTGGTTCTGGCAACCTGACCCTGA
CTCTGGACAGAGGGATACTGTATCAGGAAGTGAACCTGGTGGTGATGAAAGTGACTCAGCCCGACAGCAA
CACTTTGACCTGTGAGGTGATGGGACCCACCTCACCCAAGATGAGACTGATCTTGAAGCAGGAGAATCAG
GAGGCCAGGGTCTCCAGGCAGGAGAAAGTGATTCAAGTGCAGGCCCCTGAAGCAGGGGTGTGGCAATGTC
TACTGAGTGAAGGTGAAGAGGTCAAGATGGACTCCAAGATCCAGGTTTTATCCAAAGGGTTGAATTCCGG
CAGCCTGCACCACATCCTGGACGCCCAGAAGATGCTGTGGAACCACAGGGACAGGAACCTGCCTCCTCTG
GCCCCTCTGGGCCCCCACCACCATCACCACCATTGAGTCTAGACACGTGATTAATTAAGGATCCCCCGAC
CTCGACCTCTGGCTAATAAAGGAAATTTATTTTCATTGCAATAGTGTGTTGGAATTTTTTGTGTCTCTCA
CTCGGAAGGACATATGGGAGGGCAAATCATTTGGTCGAGATCCCTCGGAGATCTCTAGCTAGAGGATCGA
TCCCCGCCCCGGACGAACTAAACCTGACTACGACATCTCTGCCCCTTCTTCGCGGGGCAGTGCATGTAAT
CCCTTCAGTTGGTTGGTACAACTTGCCAACTGGGCCCTGTTCCACATGTGACACGGGGGGGGACCAAACA
CAAAGGGGTTCTCTGACTGTAGTTGACATCCTTATAAATGGATGTGCACATTTGCCAACACTGAGTGGCT
TTCATCCTGGAGCAGACTTTGCAGTCTGTGGACTGCAACACAACATTGCCTTTATGTGTAACTCTTGGCT
GAAGCTCTTACACCAATGCTGGGGGACATGTACCTCCCAGGGGCCCAGGAAGACTACGGGAGGCTACACC
AACGTCAATCAGAGGGGCCTGTGTAGCTACCGATAAGCGGACCCTCAAGAGGGCATTAGCAATAGTGTTT
ATAAGGCCCCCTTGTTAACCCTAAACGGGTAGCATATGCTTCCCGGGTAGTAGTATATACTATCCAGACT
AACCCTAATTCAATAGCATATGTTACCCAACGGGAAGCATATGCTATCGAATTAGGGTTAGTAAAAGGGT
CCTAAGGAACAGCGATATCTCCCACCCCATGAGCTGTCACGGTTTTATTTACATGGGGTCAGGATTCCAC
GAGGGTAGTGAACCATTTTAGTCACAAGGGCAGTGGCTGAAGATCAAGGAGCGGGCAGTGAACTCTCCTG
AATCTTCGCCTGCTTCTTCATTCTCCTTCGTTTAGCTAATAGAATAACTGCTGAGTTGTGAACAGTAAGG
TGTATGTGAGGTGCTCGAAAACAAGGTTTCAGGTGACGCCCCCAGAATAAAATTTGGACGGGGGGTTCAG
TGGTGGCATTGTGCTATGACACCAATATAACCCTCACAAACCCCTTGGGCAATAAATACTAGTGTAGGAA
TGAAACATTCTGAATATCTTTAACAATAGAAATCCATGGGGTGGGGACAAGCCGTAAAGACTGGATGTCC
ATCTCACACGAATTTATGGCTATGGGCAACACATAATCCTAGTGCAATATGATACTGGGGTTATTAAGAT
GTGTCCCAGGCAGGGACCAAGACAGGTGAACCATGTTGTTACACTCTATTTGTAACAAGGGGAAAGAGAG
TGGACGCCGACAGCAGCGGACTCCACTGGTTGTCTCTAACACCCCCGAAAATTAAACGGGGCTCCACGCC
AATGGGGCCCATAAACAAAGACAAGTGGCCACTCTTTTTTTTGAAATTGTGGAGTGGGGGCACGCGTCAG
CCCCCACACGCCGCCCTGCGGTTTTGGACTGTAAAATAAGGGTGTAATAACTTGGCTGATTGTAACCCCG
CTAACCACTGCGGTCAAACCACTTGCCCACAAAACCACTAATGGCACCCCGGGGAATACCTGCATAAGTA
GGTGGGCGGGCCAAGATAGGGGCGCGATTGCTGCGATCTGGAGGACAAATTACACACACTTGCGCCTGAG
CGCCAAGCACAGGGTTGTTGGTCCTCATATTCACGAGGTCGCTGAGAGCACGGTGGGCTAATGTTGCCAT
GGGTAGCATATACTACCCAAATATCTGGATAGCATATGCTATCCTAATCTATATCTGGGTAGCATAGGCT
ATCCTAATCTATATCTGGGTAGCATATGCTATCCTAATCTATATCTGGGTAGTATATGCTATCCTAATTT
ATATCTGGGTAGCATAGGCTATCCTAATCTATATCTGGGTAGCATATGCTATCCTAATCTATATCTGGGT
AGTATATGCTATCCTAATCTGTATCCGGGTAGCATATGCTATCCTAATAGAGATTAGGGTAGTATATGCT
ATCCTAATTTATATCTGGGTAGCATATACTACCCAAATATCTGGATAGCATATGCTATCCTAATCTATAT
CTGGGTAGCATATGCTATCCTAATCTATATCTGGGTAGCATAGGCTATCCTAATCTATATCTGGGTAGCA
TATGCTATCCTAATCTATATCTGGGTAGTATATGCTATCCTAATTTATATCTGGGTAGCATAGGCTATCC
TAATCTATATCTGGGTAGCATATGCTATCCTAATCTATATCTGGGTAGTATATGCTATCCTAATCTGTAT
CCGGGTAGCATATGCTATCCTCATGATAAGCTGTCAAACATGAGAATTTTCTTGAAGACGAAAGGGCCTC
GTGATACGCCTATTTTTATAGGTTAATGTCATGATAATAATGGTTTCTTAGACGTCAGGTGGCACTTTTC
GGGGAAATGTGCGCGGAACCCCTATTTGTTTATTTTTCTAAATACATTCAAATATGTATCCGCTCATGAG
ACAATAACCCTGATAAATGCTTCAATAATATTGAAAAAGGAAGAGTATGAGTATTCAACATTTCCGTGTC
GCCCTTATTCCCTTTTTTGCGGCATTTTGCCTTCCTGTTTTTGCTCACCCAGAAACGCTGGTGAAAGTAA
AAGATGCTGAAGATCAGTTGGGTGCACGAGTGGGTTACATCGAACTGGATCTCAACAGCGGTAAGATCCT
TGAGAGTTTTCGCCCCGAAGAACGTTTTCCAATGATGAGCACTTTTAAAGTTCTGCTATGTGGCGCGGTA
TTATCCCGTGTTGACGCCGGGCAAGAGCAACTCGGTCGCCGCATACACTATTCTCAGAATGACTTGGTTG
AGTACTCACCAGTCACAGAAAAGCATCTTACGGATGGCATGACAGTAAGAGAATTATGCAGTGCTGCCAT
AACCATGAGTGATAACACTGCGGCCAACTTACTTCTGACAACGATCGGAGGACCGAAGGAGCTAACCGCT
TTTTTGCACAACATGGGGGATCATGTAACTCGCCTTGATCGTTGGGAACCGGAGCTGAATGAAGCCATAC
CAAACGACGAGCGTGACACCACGATGCCTGCAGCAATGGCAACAACGTTGCGCAAACTATTAACTGGCGA
ACTACTTACTCTAGCTTCCCGGCAACAATTAATAGACTGGATGGAGGCGGATAAAGTTGCAGGACCACTT
CTGCGCTCGGCCCTTCCGGCTGGCTGGTTTATTGCTGATAAATCTGGAGCCGGTGAGCGTGGGTCTCGCG
GTATCATTGCAGCACTGGGGCCAGATGGTAAGCCCTCCCGTATCGTAGTTATCTACACGACGGGGAGTCA
GGCAACTATGGATGAACGAAATAGACAGATCGCTGAGATAGGTGCCTCACTGATTAAGCATTGGTAACTG
TCAGACCAAGTTTACTCATATATACTTTAGATTGATTTAAAACTTCATTTTTAATTTAAAAGGATCTAGG
TGAAGATCCTTTTTGATAATCTCATGACCAAAATCCCTTAACGTGAGTTTTCGTTCCACTGAGCGTCAGA
CCCCGTAGAAAAGATCAAAGGATCTTCTTGAGATCCTTTTTTTCTGCGCGTAATCTGCTGCTTGCAAACA
AAAAAACCACCGCTACCAGCGGTGGTTTGTTTGCCGGATCAAGAGCTACCAACTCTTTTTCCGAAGGTAA
CTGGCTTCAGCAGAGCGCAGATACCAAATACTGTTCTTCTAGTGTAGCCGTAGTTAGGCCACCACTTCAA
GAACTCTGTAGCACCGCCTACATACCTCGCTCTGCTAATCCTGTTACCAGTGGCTGCTGCCAGTGGCGAT
AAGTCGTGTCTTACCGGGTTGGACTCAAGACGATAGTTACCGGATAAGGCGCAGCGGTCGGGCTGAACGG
GGGGTTCGTGCACACAGCCCAGCTTGGAGCGAACGACCTACACCGAACTGAGATACCTACAGCGTGAGCT
ATGAGAAAGCGCCACGCTTCCCGAAGGGAGAAAGGCGGACAGGTATCCGGTAAGCGGCAGGGTCGGAACA
GGAGAGCGCACGAGGGAGCTTCCAGGGGGAAACGCCTGGTATCTTTATAGTCCTGTCGGGTTTCGCCACC
TCTGACTTGAGCGTCGATTTTTGTGATGCTCGTCAGGGGGGCGGAGCCTATGGAAAAACGCCAGCAACGC
GGCCTTTTTACGGTTCCTGGCCTTTTGCTGGCCTTTTGCTCACATGTTCTTTCCTGCGTTATCCCCTGAT
TCTGTGGATAACCGTATTACCGCCTTTGAGTGAGCTGATACCGCTCGCCGCAGCCGAACGACCGAGCGCA
GCGAGTCAGTGAGCGAGGAAGCGGAAGAGCGCCCAATACGCAAACCGCCTCTCCCCGCGCGTTGGCCGAT
TCATTAATGCAGCTGGCACGACAGGTTTCCCGACTGGAAAGCGGGCAGTGAGCGCAACGCAATTAATGTG
AGTTAGCTCACTCATTAGGCACCCCAGGCTTTACACTTTATGCTTCCGGCTCGTATGTTGTGTGGAATTG
TGAGCGGATAACAATTTCACACAGGAAACAGCTATGACCATGATTACGCCAAGCTCTAGCTAGAGGTCGA
CCAATTCTCATGTTTGACAGCTTATCATCGCAGATCCGGGCAACGTTGTTGCCATTGCTGCAGGCGCAGA
ACTGGTAGGTATGGAAGATCTATACATTGAATCAATATTGGCAATTAGCCATATTAGTCATTGGTTATAT
AGCATAAATCAATATTGGCTATTGGCCATTGCATACGTTGTATCTATATCATAATATGTACATTTATATT
GGCTCATGTCCAATATGACCGC
